>Addgene plasmid #141490 | TFORF0045 | addgene full sequence | sequence record 460777 | Addgene Long Read Sequencing Result
GGCTCCGGTGCCCGTCAGTGGGCAGAGCGCACATCGCCCACAGTCCCCGAGAAGTTGGGGGGAGGGGTCG
GCAATTGAACCGGTGCCTAGAGAAGGTGGCGCGGGGTAAACTGGGAAAGTGATGTCGTGTACTGGCTCCG
CCTTTTTCCCGAGGGTGGGGGAGAACCGTATATAAGTGCAGTAGTCGCCGTGAACGTTCTTTTTCGCAAC
GGGTTTGCCGCCAGAACACAGGTAAGTGCCGTGTGTGGTTCCCGCGGGCCTGGCCTCTTTACGGGTTATG
GCCCTTGCGTGCCTTGAATTACTTCCACCTGGCTGCAGTACGTGATTCTTGATCCCGAGCTTCGGGTTGG
AAGTGGGTGGGAGAGTTCGAGGCCTTGCGCTTAAGGAGCCCCTTCGCCTCGTGCTTGAGTTGAGGCCTGG
CCTGGGCGCTGGGGCCGCCGCGTGCGAATCTGGTGGCACCTTCGCGCCTGTCTCGCTGCTTTCGATAAGT
CTCTAGCCATTTAAAATTTTTGATGACCTGCTGCGACGCTTTTTTTCTGGCAAGATAGTCTTGTAAATGC
GGGCCAAGATCTGCACACTGGTATTTCGGTTTTTGGGGCCGCGGGCGGCGACGGGGCCCGTGCGTCCCAG
CGCACATGTTCGGCGAGGCGGGGCCTGCGAGCGCGGCCACCGAGAATCGGACGGGGGTAGTCTCAAGCTG
GCCGGCCTGCTCTGGTGCCTGGCCTCGCGCCGCCGTGTATCGCCCCGCCCTGGGCGGCAAGGCTGGCCCG
GTCGGCACCAGTTGCGTGAGCGGAAAGATGGCCGCTTCCCGGCCCTGCTGCAGGGAGCTCAAAATGGAGG
ACGCGGCGCTCGGGAGAGCGGGCGGGTGAGTCACCCACACAAAGGAAAAGGGCCTTTCCGTCCTCAGCCG
TCGCTTCATGTGACTCCACGGAGTACCGGGCGCCGTCCAGGCACCTCGATTAGTTCTCGAGCTTTTGGAG
TACGTCGTCTTTAGGTTGGGGGGAGGGGTTTTATGCGATGGAGTTTCCCCACACTGAGTGGGTGGAGACT
GAAGTTAGGCCAGCTTGGCACTTGATGTAATTCTCCTTGGAATTTGCCCTTTTTGAGTTTGGATCTTGGT
TCATTCTCAAGCCTCAGACAGTGGTTCAAAGTTTTTTTCTTCCATTTCAGGTGTCGTGAGGCTAGCACCG
CCACCATGTTGTCCCCAGTGTCCCGAGACGCGTCTGATGCTCTGCAGGGACGGAAGTGCCTGCGTCCCCG
ATCGAGACGCCTGCCGCTCCCGGCAGCTGTCCGCGCCCACGGTCCTATGGCGGAGCTAACGGACTCCGCG
CGGGGCTGTGTGGTCTTTGAGGATGTGTTTGTATACTTCTCTCGGGAAGAATGGGAGCTTCTTGATGATG
CTCAGAGACTTTTGTACCATGATGTGATGCTGGAGAACTTTGCACTTTTAGCCTCACTGGGAATTGCATT
TTCCAGATCACGTGCAGTCATGAAACTAGAGCGAGGAGAAGAGCCCTGGGTGTATGACCAGGTGGATATG
ACTTCAGCCACAGAAAGAGAGGCCCAGAGGGGACTTAGACCTGGTTGTTGGCATGGAGTGGAGGATGAAG
AGGTATCTTCTGAGCAGAGCATTTTTGTAGCAGGAGTGTCAGAGGTCAGGACTCTCATGGCAGAGCTGGA
GTCTCACCCATGTGACATATGTGGCCCAATATTGAAAGATACCTTACACCTGGCTAAATACCATGGGGGA
AAAGCCAGGCAGAAACCATACTTGTGTGGGGCATGTGGAAAGCAATTCTGGTTCAGTACAGACTTTGACC
AGCACCAGAACCAGCCCAATGGAGGGAAACTTTTCCCAAGGAAGGAGGGCAGAGACTCTGTGAAAAGCTG
CAGAGTCCATGTGCCAGAGAAGACCCTCACATGTGGGAAAGGTAGGAGAGACTTTTCAGCCACATCTGGC
CTTCTTCAGCATCAGGCCTCTCTCAGCAGCATGAAGCCCCACAAGAGCACTAAGCTTGTGAGTGGCTTTC
TCATGGGACAGAGGTATCACAGGTGTGGTGAATGTGGGAAAGCCTTCACCCGCAAAGACACACTTGCTCG
GCATCAGAGAATCCACACTGGAGAAAGGCCTTATGAGTGTAACGAATGTGGGAAATTCTTCAGCCAAAGC
TATGACCTCTTTAAACACCAGACAGTTCACACTGGAGAAAGGCCATACGAGTGCAGCGAATGTGGGAAAT
TCTTTAGACAAATCTCCGGCCTGATTGAGCACAGGCGAGTTCACACGGGTGAAAGACTCTATCAGTGTGG
CAAATGTGGGAAATTTTTTAGCAGTAAGTCTAATCTCATTCGACACCAGGAAGTTCACACAGGAGCCAGG
CCTTATGTATGCAGCGAATGTGGGAAAGAGTTCAGTCGGAAACACACACTTGTTCTGCACCAACGAACTC
ACACTGGAGAAAGGCCTTATGAGTGCAGTGAATGTGGGAAGGCCTTTAGCCAAAGCTCCCACCTTAATGT
ACACTGGAGAATTCACAGCAGTGATTATGAGTGTAGCAGATGTGGTAAAGCTTTCAGCTGCATCTCCAAA
CTCATTCAGCACCAGAAAGTTCACTCTGGAGAAAAGCCTTATGAGTGCAGCAAGTGCGGGAAAGCCTTCA
CTCAAAGACCCAACCTCATCAGGCACTGGAAAGTCCACACTGGGGAAAGGCCTTATGTGTGTAGTGAGTG
CGGGAGAGAATTCATCCGGAAACAGACACTTGTTCTGCACCAGAGGGTTCATGCTGGAGAAAAGCTTTAG
TAATGAACTAGTCCGTAACTTGAAAGTATTTCGATTTCTTGGCTTTATATATCTTGTGGAAAGGACGAAC
TGAGCGTTCAGTCTTCTCCAACACGCGTTAAGTCGACAATCAACCTCTGGATTACAAAATTTGTGAAAGA
TTGACTGGTATTCTTAACTATGTTGCTCCTTTTACGCTATGTGGATACGCTGCTTTAATGCCTTTGTATC
ATGCTATTGCTTCCCGTATGGCTTTCATTTTCTCCTCCTTGTATAAATCCTGGTTGCTGTCTCTTTATGA
GGAGTTGTGGCCCGTTGTCAGGCAACGTGGCGTGGTGTGCACTGTGTTTGCTGACGCAACCCCCACTGGT
TGGGGCATTGCCACCACCTGTCAGCTCCTTTCCGGGACTTTCGCTTTCCCCCTCCCTATTGCCACGGCGG
AACTCATCGCCGCCTGCCTTGCCCGCTGCTGGACAGGGGCTCGGCTGTTGGGCACTGACAATTCCGTGGT
GTTGTCGGGGAAATCATCGTCCTTTCCTTGGCTGCTCGCCTGTGTTGCCACCTGGATTCTGCGCGGGACG
TCCTTCTGCTACGTCCCTTCGGCCCTCAATCCAGCGGACCTTCCTTCCCGCGGCCTGCTGCCGGCTCTGC
GGCCTCTTCCGCGTCTTCGCCTTCGCCCTCAGACGAGTCGGATCTCCCTTTGGGCCGCCTCCCCGCGTCG
ACTTTAAGACCAATGACTTACAAGGCAGCTGTAGATCTTAGCCACTTTTTAAAAGAAAAGGGGGGACTGG
AAGGGCTAATTCACTCCCAACGAAGACAAGATCTGCTTTTTGCTTGTACTGGGTCTCTCTGGTTAGACCA
GATCTGAGCCTGGGAGCTCTCTGGCTAACTAGGGAACCCACTGCTTAAGCCTCAATAAAGCTTGCCTTGA
GTGCTTCAAGTAGTGTGTGCCCGTCTGTTGTGTGACTCTGGTAACTAGAGATCCCTCAGACCCTTTTAGT
CAGTGTGGAAAATCTCTAGCAGTACGTATAGTAGTTCATGTCATCTTATTATTCAGTATTTATAACTTGC
AAAGAAATGAATATCAGAGAGTGAGAGGAACTTGTTTATTGCAGCTTATAATGGTTACAAATAAAGCAAT
AGCATCACAAATTTCACAAATAAAGCATTTTTTTCACTGCATTCTAGTTGTGGTTTGTCCAAACTCATCA
ATGTATCTTATCATGTCTGGCTCTAGCTATCCCGCCCCTAACTCCGCCCATCCCGCCCCTAACTCCGCCC
AGTTCCGCCCATTCTCCGCCCCATGGCTGACTAATTTTTTTTATTTATGCAGAGGCCGAGGCCGCCTCGG
CCTCTGAGCTATTCCAGAAGTAGTGAGGAGGCTTTTTTGGAGGCCTAGGGACGTACCCAATTCGCCCTAT
AGTGAGTCGTATTACGCGCGCTCACTGGCCGTCGTTTTACAACGTCGTGACTGGGAAAACCCTGGCGTTA
CCCAACTTAATCGCCTTGCAGCACATCCCCCTTTCGCCAGCTGGCGTAATAGCGAAGAGGCCCGCACCGA
TCGCCCTTCCCAACAGTTGCGCAGCCTGAATGGCGAATGGG
[124 nt withheld, positions 4382-4505]
C
[91 nt withheld, positions 4507-4597]
A
[49 nt withheld, positions 4599-4647]
CCTTTGACGTTGGAGTCCACGTTCTTT
[37 nt withheld, positions 4675-4711]
ACCCTATCTCGGTCTATTCTTTTGATTTATAAGGGATTTTGCCGATTTCGGCCTATTGGTTAAAAAATGA
GCTGATTTAACAAAAATTTAACGCGAATTTTAACAAAATATTAACGCTTACAATTTAGGTGGCACTTTTC
GGGGAAATGTGCGCGGAACCCCTATTTGTTTATTTTTCTAAATACATTCAAATATGTATCCGCTCATGAG
ACAATAACCCTGATAAATGCTTCAATAATATTGAAAAAGGAAGAGTATGAGTATTCAACATTTCCGTGTC
GCCCTTATTCCCTTTTTTGCGGCATTTTGCCTTCCTGTTTTTGCTCACCCAGAAACGCTGGTGAAAGTAA
AAGATGCTGAAGATCAGTTGGGTGCACGAGTGGGTTACATCGAACTGGATCTCAACAGCGGTAAGATCCT
TGAGAGTTTTCGCCCCGAAGAACGTTTTCCAATGATGAGCACTTTTAAAGTTCTGCTATGTGGCGCGGTA
TTATCCCGTATTGACGCCGGGCAAGAGCAACTCGGTCGCCGCATACACTATTCTCAGAATGACTTGGTTG
AGTACTCACCAGTCACAGAAAAGCATCTTACGGATGGCATGACAGTAAGAGAATTATGCAGTGCTGCCAT
AACCATGAGTGATAACACTGCGGCCAACTTACTTCTGACAACGATCGGAGGACCGAAGGAGCTAACCGCT
TTTTTGCACAACATGGGGGATCATGTAACTCGCCTTGATCGTTGGGAACCGGAGCTGAATGAAGCCATAC
CAAACGACGAGCGTGACACCACGATGCCTGTAGCAATGGCAACAACGTTGCGCAAACTATTAACTGGCGA
ACTACTTACTCTAGCTTCCCGGCAACAATTAATAGACTGGATGGAGGCGGATAAAGTTGCAGGACCACTT
CTGCGCTCGGCCCTTCCGGCTGGCTGGTTTATTGCTGATAAATCTGGAGCCGGTGAGCGTGGGTCTCGCG
GTATCATTGCAGCACTGGGGCCAGATGGTAAGCCCTCCCGTATCGTAGTTATCTACACGACGGGGAGTCA
GGCAACTATGGATGAACGAAATAGACAGATCGCTGAGATAGGTGCCTCACTGATTAAGCATTGGTAACTG
TCAGACCAAGTTTACTCATATATACTTTAGATTGATTTAAAACTTCATTTTTAATTTAAAAGGATCTAGG
TGAAGATCCTTTTTGATAATCTCATGACCAAAATCCCTTAACGTGAGTTTTCGTTCCACTGAGCGTCAGA
CCCCGTAGAAAAGATCAAAGGATCTTCTTGAGATCCTTTTTTTCTGCGCGTAATCTGCTGCTTGCAAACA
AAAAAACCACCGCTACCAGCGGTGGTTTGTTTGCCGGATCAAGAGCTACCAACTCTTTTTCCGAAGGTAA
CTGGCTTCAGCAGAGCGCAGATACCAAATACTGTTCTTCTAGTGTAGCCGTAGTTAGGCCACCACTTCAA
GAACTCTGTAGCACCGCCTACATACCTCGCTCTGCTAATCCTGTTACCAGTGGCTGCTGCCAGTGGCGAT
AAGTCGTGTCTTACCGGGTTGGACTCAAGACGATAGTTACCGGATAAGGCGCAGCGGTCGGGCTGAACGG
GGGGTTCGTGCACACAGCCCAGCTTGGAGCGAACGACCTACACCGAACTGAGATACCTACAGCGTGAGCT
ATGAGAAAGCGCCACGCTTCCCGAAGGGAGAAAGGCGGACAGGTATCCGGTAAGCGGCAGGGTCGGAACA
GGAGAGCGCACGAGGGAGCTTCCAGGGGGAAACGCCTGGTATCTTTATAGTCCTGTCGGGTTTCGCCACC
TCTGACTTGAGCGTCGATTTTTGTGATGCTCGTCAGGGGGGCGGAGCCTATGGAAAAACGCCAGCAACGC
GGCCTTTTTACGGTTCCTGGCCTTTTGCTGGCCTTTTGCTCACATGTTCTTTCCTGCGTTATCCCCTGAT
TCTGTGGATAACCGTATTACCGCCTTTGAGTGAGCTGATACCGCTCGCCGCAGCCGAACGACCGAGCGCA
GCGAGTCAGTGAGCGAGGAAGCGGAAGAGCGCCCAATACGCAAACCGCCTCTCCCCGCGCGTTGGCCGAT
TCATTAATGCAGCTGGCACGACAGGTTTCCCGACTGGAAAGCGGGCAGTGAGCGCAACGCAATTAATGTG
AGTTAGCTCACTCATTAGGCACCCCAGGCTTTACACTTTATGCTTCCGGCTCGTATGTTGTGTGGAATTG
TGAGCGGATAACAATTTCACACAGGAAACAGCTATGACCATGATTACGCCAAGCGCGCAATTAACCCTCA
CTAAAGGGAACAAAAGCTGGAGCTGCAAGCTTAATGTAGTCTTATGCAATACTCTTGTAGTCTTGCAACA
TGGTAACGATGAGTTAGCAACATGCCTTACAAGGAGAGAAAAAGCACCGTGCATGCCGATTGGTGGAAGT
AAGGTGGTACGATCGTGCCTTATTAGGAAGGCAACAGACGGGTCTGACATGGATTGGACGAACCACTGAA
TTGCCGCATTGCAGAGATATTGTATTTAAGTGCCTAGCTCGATACATAAACGGGTCTCTCTGGTTAGACC
AGATCTGAGCCTGGGAGCTCTCTGGCTAACTAGGGAACCCACTGCTTAAGCCTCAATAAAGCTTGCCTTG
AGTGCTTCAAGTAGTGTGTGCCCGTCTGTTGTGTGACTCTGGTAACTAGAGATCCCTCAGACCCTTTTAG
TCAGTGTGGAAAATCTCTAGCAGTGGCGCCCGAACAGGGACTTGAAAGCGAAAGGGAAACCAGAGGAGCT
CTCTCGACGCAGGACTCGGCTTGCTGAAGCGCGCACGGCAAGAGGCGAGGGGCGGCGACTGGTGAGTACG
CCAAAAATTTTGACTAGCGGAGGCTAGAAGGAGAGAGATGGGTGCGAGAGCGTCAGTATTAAGCGGGGGA
GAATTAGATCGCGATGGGAAAAAATTCGGTTAAGGCCAGGGGGAAAGAAAAAATATAAATTAAAACATAT
AGTATGGGCAAGCAGGGAGCTAGAACGATTCGCAGTTAATCCTGGCCTGTTAGAAACATCAGAAGGCTGT
AGACAAATACTGGGACAGCTACAACCATCCCTTCAGACAGGATCAGAAGAACTTAGATCATTATATAATA
CAGTAGCAACCCTCTATTGTGTGCATCAAAGGATAGAGATAAAAGACACCAAGGAAGCTTTAGACAAGAT
AGAGGAAGAGCAAAACAAAAGTAAGACCACCGCACAGCAAGCGGCCGCTGATCTTCAGACCTGGAGGAGG
AGATATGAGGGACAATTGGAGAAGTGAATTATATAAATATAAAGTAGTAAAAATTGAACCATTAGGAGTA
GCACCCACCAAGGCAAAGAGAAGAGTGGTGCAGAGAGAAAAAAGAGCAGTGGGAATAGGAGCTTTGTTCC
TTGGGTTCTTGGGAGCAGCAGGAAGCACTATGGGCGCAGCGTCAATGACGCTGACGGTACAGGCCAGACA
ATTATTGTCTGGTATAGTGCAGCAGCAGAACAATTTGCTGAGGGCTATTGAGGCGCAACAGCATCTGTTG
CAACTCACAGTCTGGGGCATCAAGCAGCTCCAGGCAAGAATCCTGGCTGTGGAAAGATACCTAAAGGATC
AACAGCTCCTGGGGATTTGGGGTTGCTCTGGAAAACTCATTTGCACCACTGCTGTGCCTTGGAATGCTAG
TTGGAGTAATAAATCTCTGGAACAGATTTGGAATCACACGACCTGGATGGAGTGGGACAGAGAAATTAAC
AATTACACAAGCTTAATACACTCCTTAATTGAAGAATCGCAAAACCAGCAAGAAAAGAATGAACAAGAAT
TATTGGAATTAGATAAATGGGCAAGTTTGTGGAATTGGTTTAACATAACAAATTGGCTGTGGTATATAAA
ATTATTCATAATGATAGTAGGAGGCTTGGTAGGTTTAAGAATAGTTTTTGCTGTACTTTCTATAGTGAAT
AGAGTTAGGCAGGGATATTCACCATTATCGTTTCAGACCCACCTCCCAACCCCGAGGGGACCCATGCATT
GCATCTCAATTAGTCAGCAACCAGGTGTGGAAAGTCCCCAGGCTCCCCAGCAGGCAGAAGTATGCAAAGC
ATGCGTCTCAATTAGTCAGCAACCATAGTCCCGCCCCTAACTCCGCCCATCCCGCCCCTAACTCCGCCCA
GTTCCGCCCATTCTCCGCCCCATGGCTGACTAATTTTTTTTATTTATGCAGAGGCCGAGGCCGCCTCGGC
CTCTGAGCTATTCCAGAAGTAGTGAGGAGGCTTTTTTGGAGGCCTAGGCTTTTGCAAAAAGCTTTCTAGA
GGTACCACCGGAGCTTACCATGACCGAGTACAAGCCCACGGTGCGCCTCGCCACCCGCGACGACGTCCCC
AGGGCCGTACGCACCCTCGCCGCCGCGTTCGCCGACTACCCCGCCACGCGCCACACCGTCGATCCGGACC
GCCACATCGAGCGGGTCACCGAGCTGCAAGAACTCTTCCTCACGCGCGTCGGGCTCGACATCGGCAAGGT
GTGGGTCGCGGACGACGGCGCCGCCGTGGCGGTCTGGACCACGCCGGAGAGCGTCGAAGCGGGGGCGGTG
TTCGCCGAGATCGGCCCGCGCATGGCCGAGTTGAGCGGTTCCCGGCTGGCCGCGCAGCAACAGATGGAAG
GCCTCCTGGCGCCGCACCGGCCCAAGGAGCCCGCGTGGTTCCTGGCCACCGTCGGCGTCTCGCCCGACCA
CCAGGGCAAGGGTCTGGGCAGCGCCGTCGTGCTCCCCGGAGTGGAGGCGGCCGAGCGCGCCGGGGTGCCC
GCCTTCCTGGAGACCTCCGCGCCCCGCAACCTCCCCTTCTACGAGCGGCTCGGCTTCACCGTCACCGCCG
ACGTCGAGGTGCCCGAAGGACCGCGCACCTGGTGCATGACCCGCAAGCCCGGTGCCAGTTAACGAATTCT
AGATCTTGAGACAAATGGCAGTATTCATCCACAATTTTAAAAGAAAAGGGGGGATTGGGGGGTACAGTGC
AGGGGAAAGAATAGTAGACATAATAGCAACAGACATACAAACTAAAGAATTACAAAAACAAATTACAAAA
ATTCAAAATTTTCGGGTTTATTACAGGGACAGCAGAGATCCACTTTGGCGCCGGCTCGAGGCCTGCAGGT
GCAAAGATGGATAAAGTTTTAAACAGAGAGGAATCTTTGCAGCTAATGGACCTTCTAGGTCTTGAAAGGA
GTGGGAATT
Features (pLannotate 1.2.2; 31 found; start..end, strand, type, name):
      1..1179    +  promoter       EF-1α promoter: strong constitutive promoter for human elongation factor EF-1α
   1196..2122    +  CDS            ZNF671 (fragment): ZN671_HUMAN - Experimental evidence at transcript level: Swiss-Prot protein existence level 2. May be involved in transcriptional regulation. From Homo sapiens (Human).
   2813..2866    +  promoter       U6 promoter (fragment): RNA polymerase III promoter for human U6 snRNA
   2908..3496    +  misc_feature   WPRE: woodchuck hepatitis virus posttranscriptional regulatory element
   3547..3566    +  misc_feature   cPPT/CTS (fragment): central polypurine tract and central termination sequence of HIV-1
   3568..3801    +  LTR            3' LTR (ΔU3): self-inactivating 3' long terminal repeat (LTR) from HIV-1
   3879..4000    +  polyA_signal   SV40 poly(A) signal: SV40 polyadenylation signal
   4040..4175    +  rep_origin     SV40 ori: SV40 origin of replication
   4196..4214    -  promoter       T7 promoter: promoter for bacteriophage T7 RNA polymerase
   4222..4377    +  CDS            lacZα (fragment): LacZα fragment of β-galactosidase; lacZ fragment
   4382..4810    +  rep_origin     f1 ori (sequence partly withheld): f1 bacteriophage origin of replication; arrow indicates direction of (+) strand synthesis
   4863..4967    +  promoter       AmpR promoter: bla
   4968..5828    +  CDS            AmpR: β-lactamase; bla; confers resistance to ampicillin, carbenicillin, and related antibiotics
   5999..6587    +  rep_origin     ori: high-copy-number ColE1/pMB1/pBR322/pUC origin of replication
   6770..6862    +  CDS            lacI (fragment): lac repressor; lacI; The lac repressor binds to the lac operator to inhibit transcription in E. coli. This inhibition can be relieved by adding lactose or isopropyl-β-D-thiogalactopyranoside (IPTG).
   6875..6896    +  protein_bind   CAP binding site: CAP binding activates transcription in the presence of cAMP. E. coli catabolite activator protein
   6911..6941    +  promoter       lac promoter: promoter for the E. coli lac operon
   6949..6965    +  protein_bind   lac operator: The lac repressor binds to the lac operator to inhibit transcription in E. coli. This inhibition can be relieved by adding lactose or isopropyl-β-D-thiogalactopyranoside (IPTG). lac repressor encoded by lacI
   7010..7028    +  promoter       T3 promoter: promoter for bacteriophage T3 RNA polymerase
   7056..7282    +  promoter       RSV promoter: Rous sarcoma virus enhancer/promoter
   7283..7463    +  LTR            5' LTR (truncated): truncated 5' long terminal repeat (LTR) from HIV-1
   7510..7635    +  misc_feature   HIV-1 Ψ: packaging signal of human immunodeficiency virus type 1
   7619..7982    +  CDS            HIV-1 gag (fragment): gag protein from human immunodeficiency virus 1; gag
   8128..8361    +  misc_feature   RRE: The Rev response element (RRE) of HIV-1 allows for Rev-dependent mRNA export from the nucleus to the cytoplasm.
   8738..8764    +  CDS            Rev (fragment): human immunodeficiency virus 1 (HIV-1) Rev protein; rev; enhances nuclear export of unspliced and incompletely spliced viral mRNAs
   8771..8794    +  promoter       SV40 promoter (fragment): SV40 early promoter
   8795..8866    +  promoter       SV40 promoter (fragment): SV40 enhancer and early promoter
   8890..9025    +  rep_origin     SV40 ori: SV40 origin of replication
   9071..9667    +  CDS            PuroR (fragment): puromycin N-acetyltransferase; pac from Streptomyces; confers resistance to puromycin
   9716..9833    +  misc_feature   cPPT/CTS: central polypurine tract and central termination sequence of HIV-1
   9898..9964    +  CDS            small t antigen (fragment): SV40 (simian virus 40) small t antigen
