[The description below was written by a language model from this plasmid's Addgene catalogue record and pLannotate feature annotations shown in this document.]
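Description:
TFORF0045 is a lentiviral mammalian expression plasmid built on the pLX_TRC317 backbone, designed to overexpress the human zinc-finger transcription factor ZNF671 together with a unique 24-bp barcode. It belongs to a barcoded transcription factor ORF collection in which the barcode allows each factor to be identified in pooled screens, for example screens for factors that drive directed differentiation. In bacteria it is maintained through a high-copy ColE1/pUC-type origin and ampicillin resistance (AmpR). An f1 origin and remnants of a lac/lacZα cloning region flanked by T3 and T7 promoters are also present. The depositor warns that recombination can occur, as is common for LTR-containing plasmids.

The viral cassette has a third-generation, self-inactivating layout. An RSV promoter drives a truncated HIV-1 5' LTR, followed by the Ψ packaging signal with a partial gag sequence and the Rev response element. At the far end sits a ΔU3 3' LTR, followed by an SV40 polyadenylation signal. Within this unit, an SV40 early promoter/origin drives puromycin N-acetyltransferase for selection of transduced cells. The cPPT/CTS element lies between this marker and the payload. The EF-1α promoter then drives the synthesized ZNF671 ORF, with WPRE downstream to enhance transcript expression. The full-length sequence record is 9,970 nt, consistent with the stated backbone and insert sizes. The automated annotation labels only part of the insert as a ZNF671 fragment and does not mark the barcode. A short U6 promoter fragment is called between the ORF and WPRE, and its role is not stated in the record.
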