Addgene plasmid #141490: TFORF0045
Purpose: Lentiviral vector for overexpressing the ZNF671 transcription factor ORF with a unique 24-bp barcode. Barcodes facilitate identification of transcription factors in pooled screens.
Depositing lab: Feng Zhang. Depositing organization: Broad Institute. Publication: A transcription factor atlas of directed differentiation. Joung J, Ma S, Tay T, Geiger-Schuller KR, Kirchgatterer PC, Verdine VK, Guo B, Arias-Garcia MA, Allen WE, Singh A, Kuksenko O, Abudayyeh OO, Gootenberg JS, Fu Z, Macrae RK, Buenrostro JD, Regev A, Zhang F. Cell. 2023 Jan 5;186(1):209-229.e26. doi: 10.1016/j.cell.2022.11.026. PubMed 36608654.
Backbone
  Vector backbone: pLX_TRC317
  Backbone manufacturer: Broad Institute Genetic Perturbation Platform
  Backbone size w/o insert (bp): 8264
  Vector type: Mammalian Expression, Lentiviral
  Selectable markers: Puromycin
Growth in bacteria
  Bacterial resistance: Ampicillin, 100 μg/mL
  Growth temperature: 37°C
  Growth strain: NEB Stable
  Copy number: High Copy
Gene/Insert
  Gene/Insert name: ZNF671
  Species: H. sapiens (human)
  Insert size (bp): 1706
  Entrez Gene: ZNF671 (a.k.a. FLJ23506)
  Promoter: EF1a
  Cloning method: Unknown
  Sequencing primers: 5′ GGGTGGAGACTGAAGTTAGGCCAG; 3′ CACATAGCGTAAAAGGAGCAACATAG
Terms and licenses: Academic/Nonprofit Terms; Industry Terms: Not Available to Industry
Depositor comments: NM_024833,ENST00000317398 . The transcription factor ORF portion of this plasmid was synthesized by Genewiz. Please test multiple small colonies in case of plasmid recombination. To make this collection available in a timely manner, a portion of this collection was not fully sequenced by Addgene. If an Addgene verified full plasmid sequence is not available, please contact us prior to placing an order to request the full sequence.
How to cite: TFORF0045 was a gift from Feng Zhang (Addgene plasmid # 141490 ; http://n2t.net/addgene:141490 ; RRID:Addgene_141490)
