>Addgene plasmid #141490 | TFORF0045 | depositor partial sequence | sequence record 276607 | Insert
ACCGCCACCATGTTGTCCCCAGTGTCCCGAGACGCGTCTGATGCTCTGCAGGGACGGAAGTGCCTGCGTC
CCCGATCGAGACGCCTGCCGCTCCCGGCAGCTGTCCGCGCCCACGGTCCTATGGCGGAGCTAACGGACTC
CGCGCGGGGCTGTGTGGTCTTTGAGGATGTGTTTGTATACTTCTCTCGGGAAGAATGGGAGCTTCTTGAT
GATGCTCAGAGACTTTTGTACCATGATGTGATGCTGGAGAACTTTGCACTTTTAGCCTCACTGGGAATTG
CATTTTCCAGATCACGTGCAGTCATGAAACTAGAGCGAGGAGAAGAGCCCTGGGTGTATGACCAGGTGGA
TATGACTTCAGCCACAGAAAGAGAGGCCCAGAGGGGACTTAGACCTGGTTGTTGGCATGGAGTGGAGGAT
GAAGAGGTATCTTCTGAGCAGAGCATTTTTGTAGCAGGAGTGTCAGAGGTCAGGACTCTCATGGCAGAGC
TGGAGTCTCACCCATGTGACATATGTGGCCCAATATTGAAAGATACCTTACACCTGGCTAAATACCATGG
GGGAAAAGCCAGGCAGAAACCATACTTGTGTGGGGCATGTGGAAAGCAATTCTGGTTCAGTACAGACTTT
GACCAGCACCAGAACCAGCCCAATGGAGGGAAACTTTTCCCAAGGAAGGAGGGCAGAGACTCTGTGAAAA
GCTGCAGAGTCCATGTGCCAGAGAAGACCCTCACATGTGGGAAAGGTAGGAGAGACTTTTCAGCCACATC
TGGCCTTCTTCAGCATCAGGCCTCTCTCAGCAGCATGAAGCCCCACAAGAGCACTAAGCTTGTGAGTGGC
TTTCTCATGGGACAGAGGTATCACAGGTGTGGTGAATGTGGGAAAGCCTTCACCCGCAAAGACACACTTG
CTCGGCATCAGAGAATCCACACTGGAGAAAGGCCTTATGAGTGTAACGAATGTGGGAAATTCTTCAGCCA
AAGCTATGACCTCTTTAAACACCAGACAGTTCACACTGGAGAAAGGCCATACGAGTGCAGCGAATGTGGG
AAATTCTTTAGACAAATCTCCGGCCTGATTGAGCACAGGCGAGTTCACACGGGTGAAAGACTCTATCAGT
GTGGCAAATGTGGGAAATTTTTTAGCAGTAAGTCTAATCTCATTCGACACCAGGAAGTTCACACAGGAGC
CAGGCCTTATGTATGCAGCGAATGTGGGAAAGAGTTCAGTCGGAAACACACACTTGTTCTGCACCAACGA
ACTCACACTGGAGAAAGGCCTTATGAGTGCAGTGAATGTGGGAAGGCCTTTAGCCAAAGCTCCCACCTTA
ATGTACACTGGAGAATTCACAGCAGTGATTATGAGTGTAGCAGATGTGGTAAAGCTTTCAGCTGCATCTC
CAAACTCATTCAGCACCAGAAAGTTCACTCTGGAGAAAAGCCTTATGAGTGCAGCAAGTGCGGGAAAGCC
TTCACTCAAAGACCCAACCTCATCAGGCACTGGAAAGTCCACACTGGGGAAAGGCCTTATGTGTGTAGTG
AGTGCGGGAGAGAATTCATCCGGAAACAGACACTTGTTCTGCACCAGAGGGTTCATGCTGGAGAAAAGCT
TTAGTAATGAACTAGTCCGTAACTTGAAAGTATTTCGATTTCTTGGCTTTATATATCTTGTGGAAAGGAC
GAACTGAGCGTTCAGTCTTCTCCAAC
