>Addgene plasmid #141490 | TFORF0045 | depositor partial sequence | sequence record 276608 | Barcode
ACTGAGCGTTCAGTCTTCTCCAAC
