>Addgene plasmid #141490 | TFORF0045 | addgene partial sequence | sequence record 319906 | WPRE-R 5'-CATAGCGTAAAAGGAGCAACA-3'
CCAGAGGTTGATTGTCGACTTAACGCGTGTTGGAGAAGACTGAACGCTCAGTTCGTCCTTTCCACAAGAT
ATATAAAGCCAAGAAATCGAAATACTTTCAAGTTACGGACTAGTTCATTACTAAAGCTTTTCTCCAGCAT
GAACCCTCTGGTGCAGAACAAGTGTCTGTTTCCGGATGAATTCTCTCCCGCACTCACTACACACATAAGG
CCTTTCCCCAGTGTGGACTTTCCAGTGCCTGATGAGGTTGGGTCTTTGAGTGAAGGCTTTCCCGCACTTG
CTGCACTCATAAGGCTTTTCTCCAGAGTGAACTTTCTGGTGCTGAATGAGTTTGGAGATGCAGCTGAAAG
CTTTACCACATCTGCTACACTCATAATCACTGCTGTGAATTCTCCAGTGTACATTAAGGTGGGAGCTTTG
GCTAAAGGCCTTCCCACATTCACTGCACTCATAAGGCCTTTCTCCAGTGTGAGTTCGTTGGTGCAGAACA
AGTGTGTGTTTCCGACTGAACTCTTTCCCACATTCGCTGCATACATAAGGCCTGGCTCCTGTGTGAACTT
CCTGGTGTCGAATGAGATTAGACTTACTGCTAAAAAATTTCCCACATTTGCCACACTGATAGAGTCTTTC
ACCCGTGTGAACTCGCCTGTGCTCAATCAGGCCGGAGATTTGTCTAAAGAATTTCCCACAT
